>Addgene plasmid #123953 | MTK3b_023 | addgene full sequence | sequence record 251622 | Addgene NGS Result
TAGTGATCTTATTTCATTATGGTGAAAGTTGGAACCTCTTACGTGCCCGATCAATCATGACCAAAATCCC
TTAACGTGAGTTTTCGTTCCACTGAGCGTCAGACCCCGTAGAAAAGATCAAAGGATCTTCTTGAGATCCT
TTTTTTCTGCGCGTAATCTGCTGCTTGCAAACAAAAAAACCACCGCTACCAGCGGTGGTTTGTTTGCCGG
ATCAAGAGCTACCAACTCTTTTTCCGAAGGTAACTGGCTTCAGCAGAGCGCAGATACCAAATACTGTTCT
TCTAGTGTAGCCGTAGTTAGGCCACCACTTCAAGAACTCTGTAGCACCGCCTACATACCTCGCTCTGCTA
ATCCTGTTACCAGTGGCTGCTGCCAGTGGCGATAAGTCGTGTCTTACCGGGTTGGACTCAAGACGATAGT
TACCGGATAAGGCGCAGCGGTCGGGCTGAACGGGGGGTTCGTGCACACAGCCCAGCTTGGAGCGAACGAC
CTACACCGAACTGAGATACCTACAGCGTGAGCTATGAGAAAGCGCCACGCTTCCCGAAGGGAGAAAGGCG
GACAGGTATCCGGTAAGCGGCAGGGTCGGAACAGGAGAGCGCACGAGGGAGCTTCCAGGGGGAAACGCCT
GGTATCTTTATAGTCCTGTCGGGTTTCGCCACCTCTGACTTGAGCGTCGATTTTTGTGATGCTCGTCAGG
GGGGCGGAGCCTATGGAAAAACGCCAGCAACGCGGCCTTTTTACGGTTCCTGGCCTTTTGCTGGCCTTTT
GCTCACATGTTCTTTCCTGCGTTATCCCCTGATTCTGTGGATAACCGTAGTCGGTCTCATTCTGACGAAC
TGTTCCCCCTCATCTTCCCGGCAGAGCCAGCCCAGGCCTCTGGCCCCTATGTGGAGATCATTGAGCAGCC
CAAGCAGCGGGGCATGCGCTTCCGCTACAAGTGCGAGGGGCGCTCCGCGGGCAGCATCCCAGGCGAGAGG
AGCACAGATACCACCAAGACCCACCCCACCATCAAGATCAATGGCTACACAGGACCAGGGACAGTGCGCA
TCTCCCTGGTCACCAAGGACCCTCCTCACCGGCCTCACCCCCACGAGCTTGTAGGAAAGGACTGCCGGGA
TGGCTTCTATGAGGCTGAGCTCTGCCCGGACCGCTGCATCCACAGTTTCCAGAACCTGGGAATCCAGTGT
GTGAAGAAGCGGGACCTGGAGCAGGCTATCAGTCAGCGCATCCAGACCAACAACAACCCCTTCCAAGTTC
CTATAGAAGAGCAGCGTGGGGACTACGACCTGAATGCTGTGCGGCTCTGCTTCCAGGTGACAGTGCGGGA
CCCATCAGGCAGGCCCCTCCGCCTGCCGCCTGTCCTTTCTCATCCCATCTTTGACAATCGTGCCCCCAAC
ACTGCCGAGCTCAAGATCTGCCGAGTGAACCGAAACTCTGGCAGCTGCCTCGGTGGGGATGAGATCTTCC
TACTGTGTGACAAGGTGCAGAAAGAGGACATTGAGGTGTATTTCACGGGACCAGGCTGGGAGGCCCGAGG
CTCCTTTTCGCAAGCTGATGTGCACCGACAAGTGGCCATTGTGTTCCGGACCCCTCCCTACGCAGACCCC
AGCCTGCAGGCTCCTGTGCGTGTCTCCATGCAGCTGCGGCGGCCTTCCGACCGGGAGCTCAGTGAGCCCA
TGGAATTCCAGTACCTGCCAGATACAGACGATCGTCACCGGATTGAGGAGAAACGTAAAAGGACATATGA
AACCTTCAAGAGCATCATGAAGAAGAGTCCTTTCAGCGGACCCACCGACCCCCGGCCTCCACCTCGACGC
ATTGCTGTGCCTTCCCGCAGCTCAGCTTCTGTCCCCAAGCCAGCACCCCAGCCCTATCCCTTTACGTCAT
CCCTGAGCACCATCAACTATGATGAGTTTCCCACCATGGTGTTTCCTTCTGGGCAGATCAGCCAGGCCTC
GGCCTTGGCCCCGGCCCCTCCCCAAGTCCTGCCCCAGGCTCCAGCCCCTGCCCCTGCTCCAGCCATGGTA
TCAGCTCTGGCCCAGGCCCCAGCCCCTGTCCCAGTCCTAGCCCCAGGCCCTCCTCAGGCTGTGGCCCCAC
CTGCCCCCAAGCCCACCCAGGCTGGGGAAGGAACGCTGTCAGAGGCCCTGCTGCAGCTGCAGTTTGATGA
TGAAGACCTGGGGGCCTTGCTTGGCAACAGCACAGACCCAGCTGTGTTCACAGACCTGGCATCCGTCGAC
AACTCCGAGTTTCAGCAGCTGCTGAACCAGGGCATACCTGTGGCCCCCCACACAACTGAGCCCATGCTGA
TGGAGTACCCTGAGGCTATAACTCGCCTAGTGACAGGGGCCCAGAGGCCACCAGACCCAGCTCCTGCTCC
ACTGGGGGCCCCGGGGCTCCCCAATGGCCTCCTTTCAGGAGATGAAGACTTCTCCTCCATTGCGGACATG
GACTTCTCAGCCCTGCTGAGTCAGATCAGCTCCGGATCCTGAGACCAGACCAATAAAAAACGCCCGGCGG
CAACCGAGCGTTCTGAACAAATCCAGATGGAGTTCTGAGGTCATTACTGGATCTATCAACAGGAGTCCAA
GCGAGCTCGATATCAAATTACGCCCCGCCCTGCCACTCATCGCAGTACTGTTGTAATTCATTAAGCATTC
TGCCGACATGGAAGCCATCACAAACGGCATGATGAACCTGAATCGCCAGCGGCATCAGCACCTTGTCGCC
TTGCGTATAATATTTGCCCATGGTGAAAACGGGGGCGAAGAAGTTGTCCATATTGGCCACGTTTAAATCA
AAACTGGTGAAACTCACCCAGGGATTGGCTGAAACGAAAAACATATTCTCAATAAACCCTTTAGGGAAAT
AGGCCAGGTTTTCACCGTAACACGCCACATCTTGCGAATATATGTGTAGAAACTGCCGGAAATCGTCGTG
GTATTCACTCCAGAGCGATGAAAACGTTTCAGTTTGCTCATGGAAAACGGTGTAACAAGGGTGAACACTA
TCCCATATCACCAGCTCACCGTCTTTCATTGCCATACGAAATTCCGGATGAGCATTCATCAGGCGGGCAA
GAATGTGAATAAAGGCCGGATAAAACTTGTGCTTATTTTTCTTTACGGTCTTTAAAAAGGCCGTAATATC
CAGCTGAACGGTCTGGTTATAGGTACATTGAGCAACTGACTGAAATGCCTCAAAATGTTCTTTACGATGC
CATTGGGATATATCAACGGTGGTATATCCAGTGATTTTTTTCTCCATTTTAGCTTCCTTAGCTCCTGAAA
ATCTCGATAACTCAAAAAATACGCCCGG
Features (pLannotate 1.2.2; 5 found; start..end, strand, type, name):
    131..719     +  rep_origin     ori: high-copy-number ColE1/pMB1/pBR322/pUC origin of replication
    834..2483    +  CDS            RELA: TF65_HUMAN - Also known as NFKB3. Experimental evidence at protein level: Swiss-Prot protein existence level 1. NF-kappa-B is a pleiotropic transcription factor present in almost all cell types and is the endpoint of a series of signal transduction events that are initiated by a vast array of stimuli related to many biological processes such as inflammation, immunity, differentiation, cell growth, tumorigenesis and apoptosis. NF-kappa-B is a homo- or heterodimeric complex formed by the Rel-like domain- containing proteins RELA/p65, RELB, NFKB1/p105, NFKB1/p50, REL and NFKB2/p52. The heterodime
   2503..2537    -  terminator     lambda t0 terminator: minimal transcription terminator from phage lambda (Scholtissek and Grosse, 1987)
   2611..3267    -  CDS            cat: CAT_ECOLX - Experimental evidence at protein level: Swiss-Prot protein existence level 1. This enzyme is an effector of chloramphenicol resistance in bacteria. From Escherichia coli. This protein is used as a marker in many commonly used cloning vectors, such as pACYC184.
   3268..47      -  promoter       cat promoter (across the origin): promoter of the E. coli cat gene encoding chloramphenicol acetyltransferase
