[The description below was written by a language model from this plasmid's Addgene catalogue record and pLannotate feature annotations shown in this document.]
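Description:
MTK3b_023 is a small (about 3.3 kb) part-storage plasmid from the Mammalian Toolkit (MTK), a modular hierarchical cloning system for assembling genetic circuits for mammalian cells. It is built on the MTK0_027 part-entry backbone and is catalogued as a mammalian expression vector, but the annotated features show only bacterial maintenance elements around the insert. These are a high-copy ColE1/pUC-type origin of replication and a chloramphenicol acetyltransferase (cat) gene driven by its own promoter and followed by a minimal lambda t0 terminator. The plasmid is therefore propagated in E. coli under chloramphenicol selection. No mammalian promoter, polyadenylation signal or mammalian selection marker is annotated, so it acts as a donor of a coding part rather than a stand-alone expression construct.

The payload is the human RELA coding sequence, which encodes the p65 subunit of NF-κB. This Rel-homology-domain transcription factor forms homo- or heterodimers and acts downstream of many signalling pathways in inflammation, immunity, growth and apoptosis. The sequence is formatted as a Type 3b part, a position the depositor notes is generally reserved for C-terminal coding sequences. In an assembled transcriptional unit, RelA would therefore normally sit downstream of, and be fused to, a Type 3a N-terminal coding part, with the promoter and the 3′ UTR/terminator supplied by other part types. The record does not state the flanking cloning sites, and no tags or fusion partners are annotated. The plasmid's stated use is as a RelA building block for constructing MTK expression units and circuits.
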