Addgene plasmid #123953: MTK3b_023
Purpose: Encodes human RelA as a Type 3b part to be used in the MTK system
Depositing lab: Hana El-Samad. Depositing organization: University of California, San Francisco (UCSF). Publication: A Toolkit for Rapid Modular Construction of Biological Circuits in Mammalian Cells. Fonseca JP, Bonny AR, Kumar GR, Ng AH, Town J, Wu QC, Aslankoohi E, Chen SY, Dods G, Harrigan P, Osimiri LC, Kistler AL, El-Samad H. ACS Synth Biol. 2019 Nov 15;8(11):2593-2606. doi: 10.1021/acssynbio.9b00322. Epub 2019 Nov 5. PubMed 31686495.
Backbone
  Vector backbone: MTK0_027
  Vector type: Mammalian Expression
Growth in bacteria
  Bacterial resistance: Chloramphenicol, 25 μg/mL
  Growth temperature: 37°C
  Growth strain: DH5alpha
  Copy number: Unknown
Gene/Insert
  Gene/Insert name: RelA
  Species: H. sapiens (human)
  Cloning method: Restriction Enzyme; 5′ cloning site unknown (unknown if destroyed); 3′ cloning site unknown (unknown if destroyed)
Terms and licenses: Academic/Nonprofit Terms; Industry Terms: Not Available to Industry
Depositor comments: Type 3b parts are generally reserved for c-terminal coding sequences in the MTK. Please visit https://www.biorxiv.org/content/10.1101/506188v2 for BioRxiv preprint
How to cite: MTK3b_023 was a gift from Hana El-Samad (Addgene plasmid # 123953 ; http://n2t.net/addgene:123953 ; RRID:Addgene_123953)
